>Addgene plasmid #87820 | pcDNA3.1 Makona EBOV B10 | addgene full sequence | sequence record 190728 | Addgene NGS Result
AAAATGAGCTGATTTAACAAAAATTTAACGCGAATTAATTCTGTGGAATGTGTGTCAGTTAGGGTGTGGA
AAGTCCCCAGGCTCCCCAGCAGGCAGAAGTATGCAAAGCATGCATCTCAATTAGTCAGCAACCAGGTGTG
GAAAGTCCCCAGGCTCCCCAGCAGGCAGAAGTATGCAAAGCATGCATCTCAATTAGTCAGCAACCATAGT
CCCGCCCCTAACTCCGCCCATCCCGCCCCTAACTCCGCCCAGTTCCGCCCATTCTCCGCCCCATGGCTGA
CTAATTTTTTTTATTTATGCAGAGGCCGAGGCCGCCTCTGCCTCTGAGCTATTCCAGAAGTAGTGAGGAG
GCTTTTTTGGAGGCCTAGGCTTTTGCAAAAAGCTCCCGGGAGCTTGTATATCCATTTTCGGATCTGATCA
AGAGACAGGATGAGGATCGTTTCGCATGATTGAACAAGATGGATTGCACGCAGGTTCTCCGGCCGCTTGG
GTGGAGAGGCTATTCGGCTATGACTGGGCACAACAGACAATCGGCTGCTCTGATGCCGCCGTGTTCCGGC
TGTCAGCGCAGGGGCGCCCGGTTCTTTTTGTCAAGACCGACCTGTCCGGTGCCCTGAATGAACTGCAGGA
CGAGGCAGCGCGGCTATCGTGGCTGGCCACGACGGGCGTTCCTTGCGCAGCTGTGCTCGACGTTGTCACT
GAAGCGGGAAGGGACTGGCTGCTATTGGGCGAAGTGCCGGGGCAGGATCTCCTGTCATCTCACCTTGCTC
CTGCCGAGAAAGTATCCATCATGGCTGATGCAATGCGGCGGCTGCATACGCTTGATCCGGCTACCTGCCC
ATTCGACCACCAAGCGAAACATCGCATCGAGCGAGCACGTACTCGGATGGAAGCCGGTCTTGTCGATCAG
GATGATCTGGACGAAGAGCATCAGGGGCTCGCGCCAGCCGAACTGTTCGCCAGGCTCAAGGCGCGCATGC
CCGACGGCGAGGATCTCGTCGTGACCCATGGCGATGCCTGCTTGCCGAATATCATGGTGGAAAATGGCCG
CTTTTCTGGATTCATCGACTGTGGCCGGCTGGGTGTGGCGGACCGCTATCAGGACATAGCGTTGGCTACC
CGTGATATTGCTGAAGAGCTTGGCGGCGAATGGGCTGACCGCTTCCTCGTGCTTTACGGTATCGCCGCTC
CCGATTCGCAGCGCATCGCCTTCTATCGCCTTCTTGACGAGTTCTTCTGAGCGGGACTCTGGGGTTCGAA
ATGACCGACCAAGCGACGCCCAACCTGCCATCACGAGATTTCGATTCCACCGCCGCCTTCTATGAAAGGT
TGGGCTTCGGAATCGTTTTCCGGGACGCCGGCTGGATGATCCTCCAGCGCGGGGATCTCATGCTGGAGTT
CTTCGCCCACCCCAACTTGTTTATTGCAGCTTATAATGGTTACAAATAAAGCAATAGCATCACAAATTTC
ACAAATAAAGCATTTTTTTCACTGCATTCTAGTTGTGGTTTGTCCAAACTCATCAATGTATCTTATCATG
TCTGTATACCGTCGACCTCTAGCTAGAGCTTGGCGTAATCATGGTCATAGCTGTTTCCTGTGTGAAATTG
TTATCCGCTCACAATTCCACACAACATACGAGCCGGAAGCATAAAGTGTAAAGCCTGGGGTGCCTAATGA
GTGAGCTAACTCACATTAATTGCGTTGCGCTCACTGCCCGCTTTCCAGTCGGGAAACCTGTCGTGCCAGC
TGCATTAATGAATCGGCCAACGCGCGGGGAGAGGCGGTTTGCGTATTGGGCGCTCTTCCGCTTCCTCGCT
CACTGACTCGCTGCGCTCGGTCGTTCGGCTGCGGCGAGCGGTATCAGCTCACTCAAAGGCGGTAATACGG
TTATCCACAGAATCAGGGGATAACGCAGGAAAGAACATGTGAGCAAAAGGCCAGCAAAAGGCCAGGAACC
GTAAAAAGGCCGCGTTGCTGGCGTTTTTCCATAGGCTCCGCCCCCCTGACGAGCATCACAAAAATCGACG
CTCAAGTCAGAGGTGGCGAAACCCGACAGGACTATAAAGATACCAGGCGTTTCCCCCTGGAAGCTCCCTC
GTGCGCTCTCCTGTTCCGACCCTGCCGCTTACCGGATACCTGTCCGCCTTTCTCCCTTCGGGAAGCGTGG
CGCTTTCTCATAGCTCACGCTGTAGGTATCTCAGTTCGGTGTAGGTCGTTCGCTCCAAGCTGGGCTGTGT
GCACGAACCCCCCGTTCAGCCCGACCGCTGCGCCTTATCCGGTAACTATCGTCTTGAGTCCAACCCGGTA
AGACACGACTTATCGCCACTGGCAGCAGCCACTGGTAACAGGATTAGCAGAGCGAGGTATGTAGGCGGTG
CTACAGAGTTCTTGAAGTGGTGGCCTAACTACGGCTACACTAGAAGAACAGTATTTGGTATCTGCGCTCT
GCTGAAGCCAGTTACCTTCGGAAAAAGAGTTGGTAGCTCTTGATCCGGCAAACAAACCACCGCTGGTAGC
GGTGGTTTTTTTGTTTGCAAGCAGCAGATTACGCGCAGAAAAAAAGGATCTCAAGAAGATCCTTTGATCT
TTTCTACGGGGTCTGACGCTCAGTGGAACGAAAACTCACGTTAAGGGATTTTGGTCATGAGATTATCAAA
AAGGATCTTCACCTAGATCCTTTTAAATTAAAAATGAAGTTTTAAATCAATCTAAAGTATATATGAGTAA
ACTTGGTCTGACAGTTACCAATGCTTAATCAGTGAGGCACCTATCTCAGCGATCTGTCTATTTCGTTCAT
CCATAGTTGCCTGACTCCCCGTCGTGTAGATAACTACGATACGGGAGGGCTTACCATCTGGCCCCAGTGC
TGCAATGATACCGCGAGACCCACGCTCACCGGCTCCAGATTTATCAGCAATAAACCAGCCAGCCGGAAGG
GCCGAGCGCAGAAGTGGTCCTGCAACTTTATCCGCCTCCATCCAGTCTATTAATTGTTGCCGGGAAGCTA
GAGTAAGTAGTTCGCCAGTTAATAGTTTGCGCAACGTTGTTGCCATTGCTACAGGCATCGTGGTGTCACG
CTCGTCGTTTGGTATGGCTTCATTCAGCTCCGGTTCCCAACGATCAAGGCGAGTTACATGATCCCCCATG
TTGTGCAAAAAAGCGGTTAGCTCCTTCGGTCCTCCGATCGTTGTCAGAAGTAAGTTGGCCGCAGTGTTAT
CACTCATGGTTATGGCAGCACTGCATAATTCTCTTACTGTCATGCCATCCGTAAGATGCTTTTCTGTGAC
TGGTGAGTACTCAACCAAGTCATTCTGAGAATAGTGTATGCGGCGACCGAGTTGCTCTTGCCCGGCGTCA
ATACGGGATAATACCGCGCCACATAGCAGAACTTTAAAAGTGCTCATCATTGGAAAACGTTCTTCGGGGC
GAAAACTCTCAAGGATCTTACCGCTGTTGAGATCCAGTTCGATGTAACCCACTCGTGCACCCAACTGATC
TTCAGCATCTTTTACTTTCACCAGCGTTTCTGGGTGAGCAAAAACAGGAAGGCAAAATGCCGCAAAAAAG
GGAATAAGGGCGACACGGAAATGTTGAATACTCATACTCTTCCTTTTTCAATATTATTGAAGCATTTATC
AGGGTTATTGTCTCATGAGCGGATACATATTTGAATGTATTTAGAAAAATAAACAAATAGGGGTTCCGCG
CACATTTCCCCGAAAAGTGCCACCTGACGTCGACGGATCGGGAGATCTCCCGATCCCCTATGGTGCACTC
TCAGTACAATCTGCTCTGATGCCGCATAGTTAAGCCAGTATCTGCTCCCTGCTTGTGTGTTGGAGGTCGC
TGAGTAGTGCGCGAGCAAAATTTAAGCTACAACAAGGCAAGGCTTGACCGACAATTGCATGAAGAATCTG
CTTAGGGTTAGGCGTTTTGCGCTGCTTCGCGATGTACGGGCCAGATATACGCGTTGACATTGATTATTGA
CTAGTTATTAATAGTAATCAATTACGGGGTCATTAGTTCATAGCCCATATATGGAGTTCCGCGTTACATA
ACTTACGGTAAATGGCCCGCCTGGCTGACCGCCCAACGACCCCCGCCCATTGACGTCAATAATGACGTAT
GTTCCCATAGTAACGCCAATAGGGACTTTCCATTGACGTCAATGGGTGGAGTATTTACGGTAAACTGCCC
ACTTGGCAGTACATCAAGTGTATCATATGCCAAGTACGCCCCCTATTGACGTCAATGACGGTAAATGGCC
CGCCTGGCATTATGCCCAGTACATGACCTTATGGGACTTTCCTACTTGGCAGTACATCTACGTATTAGTC
ATCGCTATTACCATGGTGATGCGGTTTTGGCAGTACATCAATGGGCGTGGATAGCGGTTTGACTCACGGG
GATTTCCAAGTCTCCACCCCATTGACGTCAATGGGAGTTTGTTTTGGCACCAAAATCAACGGGACTTTCC
AAAATGTCGTAACAACTCCGCCCCATTGACGCAAATGGGCGGTAGGCGTGTACGGTGGGAGGTCTATATA
AGCAGAGCTCTCTGGCTAACTAGAGAACCCACTGCTTACTGGCTTATCGAAATTAATACGACTCACTATA
GGGAGACCCAAGCTGGCTAGCGTTTAAACTTAAGCTTGGTACCGAGCTCGGATCCGCCACCATGGGCGTG
ACAGGCATCCTGCAGCTGCCCCGGGACCGGTTCAAGCGGACCAGCTTCTTCCTGTGGGTCATCATCCTGT
TCCAGCGGACCTTCAGCATCCCCCTGGGCGTGATCCACAACAGCACCCTGCAGGTGTCCGACGTGGACAA
GCTCGTGTGCCGGGACAAGCTGAGCAGCACCAACCAGCTGAGAAGCGTGGGCCTGAACCTGGAAGGCAAT
GGCGTGGCCACCGATGTGCCCAGCGTGACCAAGAGATGGGGCTTCAGATCCGGCGTGCCCCCCAAGGTCG
TGAATTATGAGGCCGGCGAGTGGGCCGAGAACTGCTACAACCTGGAAATCAAGAAGCCCGACGGCAGCGA
GTGCCTGCCTGCTGCCCCTGATGGCATCAGAGGCTTCCCCCGGTGCAGATACGTGCACAAGGTGTCCGGC
ACAGGCCCCTGCGCTGGCGATTTCGCCTTTCACAAAGAGGGCGCCTTTTTCCTGTACGACCGGCTGGCCT
CCACCGTGATCTACAGAGGCACCACCTTTGCCGAGGGCGTGGTGGCCTTTCTGATCCTGCCTCAGGCCAA
GAAGGACTTCTTCAGCAGCCACCCCCTGCGCGAGCCTGTGAATGCCACAGAGGATCCCAGCAGCGGCTAC
TACAGCACCACCATCAGATACCAGGCCACCGGCTTCGGCACCAACGAGACAGAGTACCTGTTCGAGGTGG
ACAACCTGACCTACGTGCAGCTGGAAAGCCGGTTCACCCCCCAGTTTCTGCTGCAGCTGAACGAGACAAT
CTACGCCAGCGGCAAGCGGAGCAACACCACCGGCAAGCTGATCTGGAAAGTGAACCCCGAGATCGATACC
ACAATCGGAGAGTGGGCCTTCTGGGAGACAAAGAAGAACCTGACCCGGAAGATCAGAAGCGAGGAACTGA
GCTTCACCGCCGTGTCCAACGGCCCCAAGAACATCAGCGGACAGAGCCCCGCCAGAACCAGCAGCGACCC
CGAGACAAACACCACCAATGAGGACCACAAGATCATGGCCAGCGAGAACAGCAGCGCCATGGTGCAGGTG
CACAGCCAGGGAAGAAAGGCCGCTGTGTCCCACCTGACCACCCTGGCCACAATCTCCACCAGCTCTCAGC
CCCCCACCACCAAGACCGGCCCTGATAACTCCACCCACAACACCCCCGTGTACAAGCTGGACATCAGCGA
GGCCACACAAGTGGGCCAGCACCACAGAAGGGCCGACAACGATAGCACCGCCAGCGATACCCCTCCAGCC
ACAACTGCTGCCGGACCTCTGAAGGCCGAGAACACCAACACCAGCAAGAGCGCCGACAGCCTGGATCTGG
CCACCACCACAAGCCCCCAGAACTACTCTGAGACAGCCGGCAACAACAACACCCATCACCAGGATACCGG
CGAGGAAAGCGCCAGCTCTGGCAAGCTGGGCCTGATCACCAACACAATCGCCGGCGTGGCCGGCCTGATT
ACCGGGGGGAGAAGAACCAGACGGGAAGTGATCGTGAACGCCCAGCCCAAGTGCAACCCCAACCTGCACT
ACTGGACCACCCAGGATGAGGGCGCTGCTATCGGACTGGCCTGGATCCCTTACTTTGGCCCTGCCGCCGA
GGGCATCTACACCGAGGGACTGATGCACAACCAGGACGGCCTGATCTGCGGACTGAGGCAGCTGGCCAAC
GAAACCACACAGGCCCTGCAGCTGTTCCTGAGAGCCACCACCGAGCTGAGGACCTTCTCCATCCTGAACA
GAAAGGCTATCGACTTCCTGCTGCAGCGCTGGGGCGGCACCTGTCACATTCTGGGCCCTGACTGCTGCAT
CGAGCCCCACGACTGGACCAAGAATATCACCGACAAGATCGACCAGATCATCCACGACTTTGTGGACAAG
ACCCTGCCCGACCAGGGCGACAATGACAACTGGTGGACAGGCTGGCGGCAGTGGATTCCTGCCGGCATTG
GAGTGACCGGCGTGATCATTGCCGTGATCGCCCTGTTCTGCATCTGCAAGTTCGTGTTCTGACTCGAGTC
TAGAGGGCCCGTTTAAACCCGCTGATCAGCCTCGACTGTGCCTTCTAGTTGCCAGCCATCTGTTGTTTGC
CCCTCCCCCGTGCCTTCCTTGACCCTGGAAGGTGCCACTCCCACTGTCCTTTCCTAATAAAATGAGGAAA
TTGCATCGCATTGTCTGAGTAGGTGTCATTCTATTCTGGGGGGTGGGGTGGGGCAGGACAGCAAGGGGGA
GGATTGGGAAGACAATAGCAGGCATGCTGGGGATGCGGTGGGCTCTATGGCTTCTGAGGCGGAAAGAACC
AGCTGGGGCTCTAGGGGGTATCCCC
[124 nt withheld, positions 7026-7149]
C
[91 nt withheld, positions 7151-7241]
A
[49 nt withheld, positions 7243-7291]
CCTTTGACGTTGGAGTCCACGTTCTTT
[37 nt withheld, positions 7319-7355]
ACCCTATCTCGGTCTATTCTTTTGATTTATAAGGGATTTTGCCGATTTCGGCCTATTGGTTAA
Features (pLannotate 1.2.2; 20 found; start..end, strand, type, name):
     50..379     +  promoter       SV40 promoter: SV40 enhancer and early promoter
    446..1237    +  CDS            neo: KKA2_KLEPN - Also known as kan, nptII. Experimental evidence at protein level: Swiss-Prot protein existence level 1. Resistance to kanamycin, neomycin, paromomycin, ribostamycin, butirosin and gentamicin B. From Klebsiella pneumoniae.
   1261..1419    +  CDS            ble (fragment): BLE_KLEPN - Experimental evidence at protein level: Swiss-Prot protein existence level 1. Binding protein with a strong affinity to the bleomycin family of antibiotics. Binds to CL990; an antimitotic-antibiotic compound. From Klebsiella pneumoniae.
   1414..1535    +  polyA_signal   SV40 poly(A) signal: SV40 polyadenylation signal
   1608..1624    -  protein_bind   lac operator: The lac repressor binds to the lac operator to inhibit transcription in E. coli. This inhibition can be relieved by adding lactose or isopropyl-β-D-thiogalactopyranoside (IPTG). lac repressor encoded by lacI
   1632..1662    -  promoter       lac promoter: promoter for the E. coli lac operon
   1677..1698    -  protein_bind   CAP binding site: CAP binding activates transcription in the presence of cAMP. E. coli catabolite activator protein
   1711..1803    -  CDS            lacI (fragment): lac repressor; lacI; The lac repressor binds to the lac operator to inhibit transcription in E. coli. This inhibition can be relieved by adding lactose or isopropyl-β-D-thiogalactopyranoside (IPTG).
   1986..2574    -  rep_origin     ori: high-copy-number ColE1/pMB1/pBR322/pUC origin of replication
   2745..3605    -  CDS            AmpR: β-lactamase; bla; confers resistance to ampicillin, carbenicillin, and related antibiotics
   3606..3710    -  promoter       AmpR promoter: bla
   3769..3821    -  misc_feature   bom (fragment): basis of mobility region from pBR322
   3976..4355    +  enhancer       CMV enhancer: human cytomegalovirus immediate early enhancer
   4356..4559    +  promoter       CMV promoter: human cytomegalovirus (CMV) immediate early promoter
   4555..4588    +  LTR            5' LTR (truncated) (fragment): truncated 5' long terminal repeat (LTR) from HIV-1
   4604..4622    +  promoter       T7 promoter: promoter for bacteriophage T7 RNA polymerase
   4682..6709    +  CDS            GP: VGP_EBOZ5 - Experimental evidence at protein level: Swiss-Prot protein existence level 1. [GP2]: Acts as a class I viral fusion protein. Under the current model, the protein has at least 3 conformational states: pre- fusion native state, pre-hairpin intermediate state, and post-fusion hairpin state. During viral and target cell membrane fusion, the coiled coil regions (heptad repeats) assume a trimer-of-hairpins structure, positioning the fusion peptide in close proximity to the C-terminal region of the ectodomain. The formation of this structure appears to drive apposition and subsequent fusi
   6756..6980    +  polyA_signal   bGH poly(A) signal: bovine growth hormone polyadenylation signal
   6984..7005    +  promoter       SV40 promoter (fragment): SV40 enhancer and early promoter
   7026..36      +  rep_origin     f1 ori (across the origin) (sequence partly withheld): f1 bacteriophage origin of replication; arrow indicates direction of (+) strand synthesis
