[The description below was written by a language model from this plasmid's Addgene catalogue record and pLannotate feature annotations shown in this document.]
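Description:
pcDNA3.1 Makona EBOV B10 is a mammalian expression plasmid built on the pcDNA3.1 backbone that carries the Ebola virus glycoprotein (GP) gene from a Makona-lineage isolate of the West African outbreak, designated variant B10. The roughly 2 kb GP open reading frame was inserted by TOPO cloning and, according to the record, carries the substitutions A82V and P375S. It lies downstream of the human cytomegalovirus immediate-early enhancer and promoter and upstream of the bovine growth hormone polyadenylation signal, an arrangement that gives strong constitutive transcription in transfected mammalian cells. A T7 promoter sits between the CMV promoter and the insert; it allows in vitro transcription and serves as a sequencing primer site. The short fragment annotated as a truncated HIV-1 LTR at the CMV promoter boundary is probably just a small sequence match, not a functional viral element.

In E. coli the plasmid is maintained at high copy through a ColE1/pUC-type origin and selected with ampicillin via the β-lactamase gene. An f1 origin is also present for single-stranded DNA production. A second cassette, made up of the SV40 early promoter, the neomycin phosphotransferase gene and the SV40 polyadenylation signal, would allow G418 selection of stably transfected mammalian cells. The lac promoter/operator, lacI, ble and bom fragments are backbone remnants. The sequenced record is 7,418 nt, somewhat longer than the 7,031 bp listed in the catalogue entry.

No specific application is stated beyond GP expression. The associated publication concerns human adaptation of Ebola virus during the outbreak, so the construct presumably belongs to a panel of GP variants for comparing the effects of naturally arising substitutions on glycoprotein function.
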