Addgene plasmid #87820: pcDNA3.1 Makona EBOV B10
Purpose: Ebola Virus glycoprotein (Makona-derived) in CMV IE driven mammalian expression vector
Depositing lab: Jonathan Ball. Publication: Human Adaptation of Ebola Virus during the West African Outbreak. Urbanowicz RA, McClure CP, Sakuntabhai A, Sall AA, Kobinger G, Muller MA, Holmes EC, Rey FA, Simon-Loriere E, Ball JK. Cell. 2016 Nov 3;167(4):1079-1087.e5. doi: 10.1016/j.cell.2016.10.013. PubMed 27814505.
Backbone
  Vector backbone: pcDNA3.1
  Backbone size w/o insert (bp): 5000
  Total vector size (bp): 7031
  Vector type: Mammalian Expression
Growth in bacteria
  Bacterial resistance: Ampicillin, 100 μg/mL
  Growth temperature: 37°C
  Growth strain: DH5alpha
  Copy number: High Copy
Gene/Insert
  Gene/Insert name: EBOV GP 'Makona' strain - B10
  Species: Virus
  Insert size (bp): 2031
  Mutation: A82V P375S
  GenBank ID: AKG65286.1
  Entrez Gene: GP (a.k.a. ZEBOVgp4)
  Cloning method: TOPO Cloning
  Sequencing primers: 5′ T7F; 3′ bGHR
Terms and licenses: Academic/Nonprofit Terms; Industry Terms: Not Available to Industry
How to cite: pcDNA3.1 Makona EBOV B10 was a gift from Jonathan Ball (Addgene plasmid # 87820)
